Addgene plasmid #168921: pEntry_HCoV-NL63-nsp15
Purpose: Gateway-compatible Entry vector
Depositing lab: Pascal Falter-Braun. Depositing organization: Helmholtz Munich. Publication: A resource of human coronavirus protein-coding sequences in a flexible, multipurpose Gateway Entry clone collection. Weller B, Lin CW, Pogoutse O, Sauer M, Marin-de la Rosa N, Strobel A, Young V, Knapp JJ, Rayhan A, Falter C, Kim DK, Roth FP, Falter-Braun P. G3 (Bethesda). 2023 Jul 5;13(7):jkad105. doi: 10.1093/g3journal/jkad105. PubMed 37267226.
Backbone
  Vector backbone: pENTR223.1*SfiI
  Backbone size w/o insert (bp): 2800
  Vector type: Gateway-compatible Entry vector
Growth in bacteria
  Bacterial resistance: Spectinomycin, 50 μg/mL
  Growth temperature: 37°C
  Growth strain: DH5alpha
  Copy number: High Copy
Gene/Insert
  Gene/Insert name: HCoV-NL63-nsp15 (alt name: nsp15)
  Species: Other
  Insert size (bp): 1032
  Entrez Gene: ORF1ab (a.k.a. HCNV63gp1)
  Cloning method: Restriction Enzyme; 5′ cloning site SfiI (unknown if destroyed); 3′ cloning site SfiI (unknown if destroyed)
  Sequencing primers: 5′ M13 uni (-21); 3′ M13 rev (-29)
Resource information
  A portion of this plasmid was derived from a plasmid made by: Synthesized by Twist Bioscience
Terms and licenses: Academic/Nonprofit Terms; Industry Terms: Not Available to Industry
Depositor comments: 5'-linker: SfiI-BamHI-ATG-BamHI (GGCCGTCAaggccaggatccatgggatcc), 3'-linker: PacI-TAA-AsiSI-SfiI (cttaatTAAgacgcgatcgcggcctcatGGGCC).
How to cite: pEntry_HCoV-NL63-nsp15 was a gift from Pascal Falter-Braun (Addgene plasmid # 168921 ; http://n2t.net/addgene:168921 ; RRID:Addgene_168921)
