[The description below was written by a language model from this plasmid's Addgene catalogue record and pLannotate feature annotations shown in this document.]
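Description:
pEntry_HCoV-NL63-nsp15 is a Gateway-compatible Entry clone built on the pENTR223.1 backbone (about 2.8 kb without insert; the sequenced plasmid is 3,881 nt) and carries the coding sequence for non-structural protein 15 of human coronavirus NL63. It is maintained in E. coli through a high-copy ColE1/pUC-type origin and selected with spectinomycin via the aadA aminoglycoside adenylyltransferase gene (SmR), which lies downstream of a fragment of a class 1 integron Pc promoter. Short remnants of gentamicin resistance, lacI and lacZα sequences are annotated in the backbone but are only fragments. rrnB T1 and T2 terminators sit upstream of the recombination cassette, where they insulate the insert from read-through transcription.

The 1,032 bp insert corresponds to the nsp15 portion of the ORF1ab replicase polyprotein, annotated as NendoU, a Mn²⁺-dependent, uridylate-specific endoribonuclease. It was produced by gene synthesis and cloned between SfiI sites. Because nsp15 is normally released from a polyprotein, the flanking linkers supply what the segment lacks: a 5′ linker with an ATG start codon bracketed by BamHI sites, and a 3′ linker with a TAA stop codon flanked by PacI and AsiSI sites. The cassette is flanked by attL1 and attL2, so an LR Clonase reaction can transfer the ORF directionally into any attR-containing Destination vector. A T7 promoter lies just outside attL2, facing the insert in the antisense direction, and the record names no promoter intended to drive nsp15 expression, as is typical of an Entry clone. The plasmid belongs to a collection of human coronavirus protein-coding sequences designed as a flexible source of ORFs for downstream expression and other assay formats.
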