Features (pLannotate 1.2.2; 12 found; start..end, strand, type, name):
      1..97      +  protein_bind   attL1: mutant version of attL; recombination site for the Gateway® LR reaction LR Clonase™
    130..1161    +  CDS            rep (fragment): R1AB_CVHNL - Experimental evidence at protein level: Swiss-Prot protein existence level 1. NendoU is a Mn(2+)-dependent, uridylate-specific enzyme, which leaves 2'-3'-cyclic phosphates 5' to the cleaved bond. From Human coronavirus NL63 (HCoV-NL63).
   1193..1291    -  protein_bind   attL2: mutant version of attL; recombination site for the Gateway® LR reaction LR Clonase™
   1309..1327    -  promoter       T7 promoter: promoter for bacteriophage T7 RNA polymerase
   1517..1540    +  promoter       Pc promoter (fragment): intI1 (promoter lies within the coding sequence); class 1 integron promoter
   1716..1772    +  CDS            GmR (fragment): gentamycin acetyltransferase; aacC1; confers resistance to gentamycin
   1779..2570    +  CDS            SmR: aminoglycoside adenylyltransferase (Murphy, 1985); aadA; confers resistance to spectinomycin and streptomycin
   2663..3251    +  rep_origin     ori: high-copy-number ColE1/pMB1/pBR322/pUC origin of replication
   3434..3526    +  CDS            lacI (fragment): lac repressor; lacI; The lac repressor binds to the lac operator to inhibit transcription in E. coli. This inhibition can be relieved by adding lactose or isopropyl-β-D-thiogalactopyranoside (IPTG).
   3581..3608    -  terminator     rrnB T2 terminator: transcription terminator T2 from the E. coli rrnB gene
   3740..3783    +  terminator     rrnB T1 terminator: Escherichia coli rrnB; transcription terminator T1 from the E. coli rrnB gene
   3830..3866    -  CDS            lacZα (fragment): LacZα fragment of β-galactosidase; lacZ fragment
>Addgene plasmid #168921 | pEntry_HCoV-NL63-nsp15 | addgene full sequence | sequence record 345341 | Addgene NGS Result
CAAATAATGATTTTATTTTGACTGATAGTGACCTGTTCGTTGCAACAAATTGATGAGCAATGCTTTTTTA
TAATGCCAACTTTGTACAAAAAAGCAGAAGGGCCGTCAAGGCCAGGATCCATGGGATCCAGTCTTGAAAA
TATAGCATTTAATGTTGTAAAAAAAGGGTGTTTTACTGGTGTTGATGGTGAGTTACCTGTTGCAGTTGTT
AACGACAAAGTTTTTGTTCGCTATGGCGATGTTGACAACTTGGTTTTTACAAATAAAACAACATTGCCTA
CTAATGTTGCTTTTGAATTGTTTGCAAAACGAAAAATGGGTTTAACACCACCATTGTCTATTCTCAAAAA
TCTCGGTGTTGTTGCTACATATAAATTTGTTTTATGGGATTATGAAGCTGAAAGACCTTTTACCTCATAT
ACTAAGAGTGTATGTAAATACACTGATTTTAATGAGGATGTTTGTGTTTGTTTTGACAATAGTATTCAGG
GTTCGTATGAGCGTTTTACGCTTACTACGAACGCTGTTTTATTTTCTACTGTTGTCATTAAAAATTTAAC
ACCTATAAAGTTGAATTTTGGTATGTTGAATGGTATGCCAGTTTCTTCTATTAAGGGTGATAAAGGTGTT
GAAAAATTAGTTAATTGGTACATATATGTTCGTAAAAATGGTCAATTTCAAGATCACTATGATGGTTTTT
ACACTCAAGGTAGGAATTTATCAGACTTTACACCAAGAAGTGATATGGAGTATGATTTTCTTAACATGGA
TATGGGTGTTTTTATTAATAAATATGGTCTTGAGGATTTTAATTTTGAACATGTTGTATATGGTGATGTT
TCAAAAACTACATTAGGAGGTCTTCATTTGTTGATATCACAGTTTAGGCTTAGTAAAATGGGTGTTTTGA
AAGCTGATGATTTTGTCACTGCTTCTGACACAACTTTGAGGTGCTGTACTGTTACTTATCTTAATGAACT
TAGTTCAAAAGTTGTTTGTACTTATATGGATTTGTTGTTGGACGACTTTGTTACTATACTAAAGAGTTTA
GATCTTGGTGTAATATCTAAAGTTCATGAAGTTATTATAGATAATAAACCTTATAGGTGGATGTTGTGGT
GTAAAGATAACCACTTGTCCACTTTTTATCCACAGTTGCAGCTTAATTAAGACGCGATCGCGGCCTCATG
GGCCCAGCTTTCTTGTACAAAGTTGGCATTATAAAAAATAATTGCTCATCAATTTGTTGCAACGAACAGG
TCACTATCAGTCAAAATAAAATCATTATTTGCCATCCAGCTGATATCCCCTATAGTGAGTCGTATTACAT
GGTCATAGCTGTTTCCTGGCAGCTCTGGCCCGTGTCTCAAAATCTCTGATGTTACATTGCACAAGATAAA
AATATATCATCATGCCTCCTCTAGACCAGCCAGGACAGAAATGCCTCGACTTCGCTGCTACCCAAGGTTG
CCGGGTGACGCACACCGTGGAAACGGATGAAGGCACGAACCCAGTGGACATAAGCCTGTTCGGTTCGTAA
GCTGTAATGCAAGTAGCGTATGCGCTCACGCAACTGGTCCAGAACCTTGACCGAACGCAGCGGTGGTAAC
GGCGCAGTGGCGGTTTTCATGGCTTGTTATGACTGTTTTTTTGGGGTACAGTCTATGCCTCGGGCATCCA
AGCAGCAAGCGCGTTACGCCGTGGGTCGATGTTTGATGTTATGGAGCAGCAACGATGTTACGCAGCAGGG
CAGTCGCCCTAAAACAAAGTTAAACATTATGAGGGAAGCGGTGATCGCCGAAGTATCGACTCAACTATCA
GAGGTAGTTGGCGTCATCGAGCGCCATCTCGAACCGACGTTGCTGGCCGTACATTTGTACGGCTCCGCAG
TGGATGGCGGCCTGAAGCCACACAGTGATATTGATTTGCTGGTTACGGTGACCGTAAGGCTTGATGAAAC
AACGCGGCGAGCTTTGATCAACGACCTTTTGGAAACTTCGGCTTCCCCTGGAGAGAGCGAGATTCTCCGC
GCTGTAGAAGTCACCATTGTTGTGCACGACGACATCATTCCGTGGCGTTATCCAGCTAAGCGCGAACTGC
AATTTGGAGAATGGCAGCGCAATGACATTCTTGCAGGTATCTTCGAGCCAGCCACGATCGACATTGATCT
GGCTATCTTGCTGACAAAAGCAAGAGAACATAGCGTTGCCTTGGTAGGTCCAGCGGCGGAGGAACTCTTT
GATCCGGTTCCTGAACAGGATCTATTTGAGGCGCTAAATGAAACCTTAACGCTATGGAACTCGCCGCCCG
ACTGGGCTGGCGATGAGCGAAATGTAGTGCTTACGTTGTCCCGCATTTGGTACAGCGCAGTAACCGGCAA
AATCGCGCCGAAGGATGTCGCTGCCGACTGGGCAATGGAGCGCCTGCCGGCCCAGTATCAGCCCGTCATA
CTTGAAGCTAGACAGGCTTATCTTGGACAAGAAGAAGATCGCTTGGCCTCGCGCGCAGATCAGTTGGAAG
AATTTGTCCACTACGTGAAAGGCGAGATCACCAAGGTAGTCGGCAAATAACCCTCGAGCCACCCATGACC
AAAATCCCTTAACGTGAGTTACGCGTCGTTCCACTGAGCGTCAGACCCCGTAGAAAAGATCAAAGGATCT
TCTTGAGATCCTTTTTTTCTGCGCGTAATCTGCTGCTTGCAAACAAAAAAACCACCGCTACCAGCGGTGG
TTTGTTTGCCGGATCAAGAGCTACCAACTCTTTTTCCGAAGGTAACTGGCTTCAGCAGAGCGCAGATACC
AAATACTGTTCTTCTAGTGTAGCCGTAGTTAGGCCACCACTTCAAGAACTCTGTAGCACCGCCTACATAC
CTCGCTCTGCTAATCCTGTTACCAGTGGCTGCTGCCAGTGGCGATAAGTCGTGTCTTACCGGGTTGGACT
CAAGACGATAGTTACCGGATAAGGCGCAGCGGTCGGGCTGAACGGGGGGTTCGTGCACACAGCCCAGCTT
GGAGCGAACGACCTACACCGAACTGAGATACCTACAGCGTGAGCTATGAGAAAGCGCCACGCTTCCCGAA
GGGAGAAAGGCGGACAGGTATCCGGTAAGCGGCAGGGTCGGAACAGGAGAGCGCACGAGGGAGCTTCCAG
GGGGAAACGCCTGGTATCTTTATAGTCCTGTCGGGTTTCGCCACCTCTGACTTGAGCGTCGATTTTTGTG
ATGCTCGTCAGGGGGGCGGAGCCTATGGAAAAACGCCAGCAACGCGGCCTTTTTACGGTTCCTGGCCTTT
TGCTGGCCTTTTGCTCACATGTTCTTTCCTGCGTTATCCCCTGATTCTGTGGATAACCGTATTACCGCCT
TTGAGTGAGCTGATACCGCTCGCCGCAGCCGAACGACCGAGCGCAGCGAGTCAGTGAGCGAGGAAGCGGA
AGAGCGCCCAATACGCAAACCGCCTCTCCCCGCGCGTTGGCCGATTCATTAATGCAGCTGGCACGACAGG
TTTCCCGACTGGAAAGCGGGCAGTGAGCGCAACGCAATTAATACGCGTACCGCTAGCCAGGAAGAGTTTG
TAGAAACGCAAAAAGGCCATCCGTCAGGATGGCCTTCTGCTTAGTTTGATGCCTGGCAGTTTATGGCGGG
CGTCCTGCCCGCCACCCTCCGGGCCGTTGCTTCACAACGTTCAAATCCGCTCCCGGCGGATTTGTCCTAC
TCAGGAGAGCGTTCACCGACAAACAACAGATAAAACGAAAGGCCCAGTCTTCCGACTGAGCCTTTCGTTT
TATTTGATGCCTGGCAGTTCCCTACTCTCGCGTTAACGCTAGCATGGATGTTTTCCCAGTCACGACGTTG
TAAAACGACGGCCAGTCTTAAGCTCGGGCCC
