>Addgene plasmid #168921 | pEntry_HCoV-NL63-nsp15 | depositor partial sequence | sequence record 327406 | gene-specific Insert sequence
AGTCTTGAAAATATAGCATTTAATGTTGTAAAAAAAGGGTGTTTTACTGGTGTTGATGGTGAGTTACCTG
TTGCAGTTGTTAACGACAAAGTTTTTGTTCGCTATGGCGATGTTGACAACTTGGTTTTTACAAATAAAAC
AACATTGCCTACTAATGTTGCTTTTGAATTGTTTGCAAAACGAAAAATGGGTTTAACACCACCATTGTCT
ATTCTCAAAAATCTCGGTGTTGTTGCTACATATAAATTTGTTTTATGGGATTATGAAGCTGAAAGACCTT
TTACCTCATATACTAAGAGTGTATGTAAATACACTGATTTTAATGAGGATGTTTGTGTTTGTTTTGACAA
TAGTATTCAGGGTTCGTATGAGCGTTTTACGCTTACTACGAACGCTGTTTTATTTTCTACTGTTGTCATT
AAAAATTTAACACCTATAAAGTTGAATTTTGGTATGTTGAATGGTATGCCAGTTTCTTCTATTAAGGGTG
ATAAAGGTGTTGAAAAATTAGTTAATTGGTACATATATGTTCGTAAAAATGGTCAATTTCAAGATCACTA
TGATGGTTTTTACACTCAAGGTAGGAATTTATCAGACTTTACACCAAGAAGTGATATGGAGTATGATTTT
CTTAACATGGATATGGGTGTTTTTATTAATAAATATGGTCTTGAGGATTTTAATTTTGAACATGTTGTAT
ATGGTGATGTTTCAAAAACTACATTAGGAGGTCTTCATTTGTTGATATCACAGTTTAGGCTTAGTAAAAT
GGGTGTTTTGAAAGCTGATGATTTTGTCACTGCTTCTGACACAACTTTGAGGTGCTGTACTGTTACTTAT
CTTAATGAACTTAGTTCAAAAGTTGTTTGTACTTATATGGATTTGTTGTTGGACGACTTTGTTACTATAC
TAAAGAGTTTAGATCTTGGTGTAATATCTAAAGTTCATGAAGTTATTATAGATAATAAACCTTATAGGTG
GATGTTGTGGTGTAAAGATAACCACTTGTCCACTTTTTATCCACAGTTGCAG
